Addgene plasmid #57670: tdEos-SSTR3-N-17
Purpose: Localization: Cilium, Excitation: 505 / 569, Emission: 516 / 581
Depositing lab: Michael Davidson. Depositing organization: Florida State University, Tallahassee.
Backbone
  Vector backbone: tdEos-N1
  Backbone size w/o insert (bp): 4750
  Vector type: Mammalian Expression
  Selectable markers: Neomycin (select with G418)
Growth in bacteria
  Bacterial resistance: Kanamycin, 50 μg/mL
  Growth temperature: 37°C
  Growth strain: DH5alpha
  Copy number: High Copy
Gene/Insert
  Gene/Insert name: SSTR3 (alt name: NM_009218.3)
  Species: M. musculus (mouse)
  Promoter: CMV
  Tag / fusion protein: tdEos (C terminal on backbone)
  Cloning method: Unknown
  Sequencing primers: 5′ CMV-F; 3′ SV40pA-R
Terms and licenses: Academic/Nonprofit Terms; Industry Terms
Depositor comments: . Excitation = 505 / 569; Emission = 516 / 581 ; Addgene sequencing results find 1 extra amino acid in linker region (V442ins)
How to cite: tdEos-SSTR3-N-17 was a gift from Michael Davidson (Addgene plasmid # 57670 ; http://n2t.net/addgene:57670 ; RRID:Addgene_57670)
