[The description below was written by a language model from this plasmid's Addgene catalogue record and pLannotate feature annotations shown in this document.]
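Description:
tdEos-SSTR3-N-17 is a mammalian expression plasmid built on the tdEos-N1 backbone, an N1-style fluorescent protein fusion vector. It encodes mouse somatostatin receptor 3 (Sstr3), a G protein-coupled receptor for somatostatin-14 and -28, fused at its C terminus to tandem-dimer Eos. Expression is driven by the human cytomegalovirus immediate early enhancer and promoter and terminated by an SV40 polyadenylation signal. In the feature table the tdEos tag appears as two consecutive EosFP-type coding sequences, consistent with a tandem dimer, joined to the receptor through a short linker derived from multiple cloning site remnants. The depositor comments note that repository sequencing found one extra amino acid in this linker region.

The plasmid is propagated in bacteria from a high-copy ColE1/pUC-type origin and also carries an f1 phage origin. A single Tn5 aminoglycoside phosphotransferase gene (NeoR/KanR) serves both hosts. A bacterial promoter gives kanamycin resistance in E. coli, while the SV40 enhancer/early promoter and an HSV TK polyadenylation signal give G418 selection in mammalian cells. Several small fragment annotations (SV40 large T antigen, ble, bGH polyadenylation signal) are probably backbone remnants or annotation artefacts rather than functional parts.

The stated purpose is labelling the cilium. Eos is a green-to-red photoconvertible protein, and the recorded excitation/emission values of 505/516 nm and 569/581 nm correspond to its green and red states. This makes the construct suited to live-cell imaging and to photoconversion-based tracking of the ciliary fusion protein. The full sequence record is 6,697 nt. A second, partial record of 2,911 nt covers only the insert and tag region and shows an additional cloning site segment annotated between the receptor and tdEos.
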