Features (pLannotate 1.2.2; 17 found; start..end, strand, type, name):
     61..364     +  enhancer       CMV enhancer: human cytomegalovirus immediate early enhancer
    365..568     +  promoter       CMV promoter: human cytomegalovirus (CMV) immediate early promoter
    591..618     +  misc_feature   MCS (fragment): multiple cloning site
    625..1908    +  CDS            Sstr3: SSR3_MOUSE - Also known as Smstr3. Experimental evidence at transcript level: Swiss-Prot protein existence level 2. Receptor for somatostatin-14 and -28. This receptor is coupled via pertussis toxin sensitive G proteins to inhibition of adenylyl cyclase. From Mus musculus (Mouse).
   1910..1946    +  misc_feature   MCS (fragment): multiple cloning site
   1960..2637    +  CDS            d2EosFP: d2EosFP is a photoconvertible red fluorescent protein published in 2004, derived from Lobophyllia hemprichii.
   2685..3363    +  CDS            EosFP (fragment): green-to-red photoswitchable fluorescent protein (Wiedenmann et al., 2004)
   3379..3462    +  CDS            large T antigen (fragment): large T antigen from SV40 (simian virus 40)
   3485..3606    +  polyA_signal   SV40 poly(A) signal: SV40 polyadenylation signal
   3640..4068    -  rep_origin     f1 ori (sequence partly withheld): f1 bacteriophage origin of replication; arrow indicates direction of (+) strand synthesis
   4095..4199    +  promoter       AmpR promoter: bla
   4201..4558    +  promoter       SV40 promoter: SV40 enhancer and early promoter
   4593..5387    +  CDS            NeoR/KanR: aminoglycoside phosphotransferase from Tn5; aph(3')-II (or nptII); confers resistance to neomycin, kanamycin, and G418 (Geneticin®)
   5408..5560    +  CDS            ble (fragment): BLE_KLEPN - Experimental evidence at protein level: Swiss-Prot protein existence level 1. Binding protein with a strong affinity to the bleomycin family of antibiotics. Binds to CL990; an antimitotic-antibiotic compound. From Klebsiella pneumoniae.
   5619..5666    +  polyA_signal   HSV TK poly(A) signal: herpes simplex virus thymidine kinase polyadenylation signal (Cole and Stacy, 1985)
   5757..5773    -  polyA_signal   bGH poly(A) signal (fragment): bovine growth hormone polyadenylation signal
   5995..6583    +  rep_origin     ori: high-copy-number ColE1/pMB1/pBR322/pUC origin of replication
>Addgene plasmid #57670 | tdEos-SSTR3-N-17 | addgene full sequence | sequence record 316884 | Addgene NGS Result
TAGTTATTAATAGTAATCAATTACGGGGTCATTAGTTCATAGCCCATATATGGAGTTCCGCGTTACATAA
CTTACGGTAAATGGCCCGCCTGGCTGACCGCCCAACGACCCCCGCCCATTGACGTCAATAATGACGTATG
TTCCCATAGTAACGCCAATAGGGACTTTCCATTGACGTCAATGGGTGGAGTATTTACGGTAAACTGCCCA
CTTGGCAGTACATCAAGTGTATCATATGCCAAGTACGCCCCCTATTGACGTCAATGACGGTAAATGGCCC
GCCTGGCATTATGCCCAGTACATGACCTTATGGGACTTTCCTACTTGGCAGTACATCTACGTATTAGTCA
TCGCTATTACCATGGTGATGCGGTTTTGGCAGTACATCAATGGGCGTGGATAGCGGTTTGACTCACGGGG
ATTTCCAAGTCTCCACCCCATTGACGTCAATGGGAGTTTGTTTTGGCACCAAAATCAACGGGACTTTCCA
AAATGTCGTAACAACTCCGCCCCATTGACGCAAATGGGCGGTAGGCGTGTACGGTGGGAGGTCTATATAA
GCAGAGCTGGTTTAGTGAACCGTCAGATCCGCTAGCGCTACCGGACTCAGATCTCGAGACCGCCATGGCC
ACTGTTACCTATCCTTCATCTGAGCCTACGACCTTGGACCCTGGGAACGCATCCTCGACCTGGCCCCTGG
ATACCACCCTGGGGAACACATCCGCTGGCGCTAGCCTGACAGGCCTGGCTGTCAGTGGCATCTTGATCTC
TCTGGTGTACCTGGTGGTGTGCGTGGTGGGTTTGCTGGGCAACTCGCTGGTGATCTACGTGGTCCTGCGG
CACACGTCCAGCCCATCAGTGACCAGTGTCTATATCCTCAACCTGGCTCTGGCTGATGAGCTCTTCATGC
TAGGGCTACCCTTCCTGGCTGCTCAGAACGCCCTGTCCTACTGGCCCTTCGGATCTCTCATGTGCCGTCT
GGTCATGGCCGTGGATGGCATCAACCAGTTCACCAGCATCTTCTGCCTCACCGTCATGAGTGTGGACCGC
TATCTGGCTGTGGTGCACCCCACACGCTCAGCCCGCTGGCGCACGGCACCAGTGGCTCGCACGGTCAGTG
CAGCTGTCTGGGTGGCCTCGGCTGTGGTGGTGCTGCCTGTGGTTGTGTTCTCAGGAGTGCCCCGGGGCAT
GAGCACGTGCCACATGCAGTGGCCAGAGCCAGCGGCTGCCTGGCGAACAGCCTTCATCATCTACACGGCC
GCACTGGGCTTCTTTGGGCCCCTGCTGGTCATCTGCTTGTGCTACTTGCTCATTGTGGTAAAGGTGCGGT
CGACCACCCGGCGGGTGCGGGCGCCCTCGTGTCAGTGGGTACAGGCACCCGCATGCCAGCGGCGACGCCG
CTCTGAGCGCAGGGTCACACGCATGGTGGTGGCCGTGGTGGCACTCTTCGTCCTCTGCTGGATGCCTTTC
TATCTGCTCAACATCGTCAATGTGGTGTGCCCGCTGCCGGAGGAGCCCGCCTTCTTCGGCCTCTACTTCC
TGGTGGTGGCGCTGCCCTACGCCAACAGCTGCGCAAACCCCATCCTCTACGGCTTCCTCTCCTACCGCTT
CAAGCAGGGCTTTCGCAGGATCCTGCTAAGACCATCACGTCGCATTCGGAGCCAGGAGCCAGGGTCGGGA
CCTCCAGAGAAGACTGAAGAGGAGGAGGATGAAGAAGAAGAAGAGAGAAGGGAAGAGGAGGAGCGGAGGA
TGCAGAGAGGGCAGGAGATGAACGGGAGGCTCAGTCAGATCGCACAGGCTGGCACTAGTGGACAACAGCC
ACGGCCCTGCACAGGGACTGCTAAGGAGCAGCAGCTTCTGCCCCAGGAGGCCACAGCTGGGGACAAGGCC
AGCACACTGAGCCATCTGGGAATTCTGCAGTCGACGGTACCGCGGGCCCGGGATCCACCGGTCGCCACCA
TGAGTGCGATTAAGCCAGACATGAAGATCAACCTCCGTATGGAAGGCAACGTAAACGGGCACCACTTTGT
GATCGACGGAGATGGTACAGGCAAGCCTTTTGAGGGAAAACAGAGTATGGATCTTGAAGTCAAAGAGGGC
GGACCTCTGCCTTTTGCCTTTGATATCCTGACCACTGCATTCCATTACGGCAACAGGGTATTCGCCGAAT
ATCCAGACCACATACAAGACTATTTTAAGCAGTCGTTTCCTAAGGGGTATTCGTGGGAACGAAGCTTGAC
TTTCGAAGACGGGGGCATTTGCATTGCCAGAAACGACATAACAATGGAAGGGGACACTTTCTATAATAAA
GTTCGATTTCACGGTGTAAACTTTCCCGCCAATGGTCCAGTTATGCAGAAGAAGACGCTGAAATGGGAGC
CCTCCACTGAGAAAATGTATGTGCGTGATGGAGTGCTGACTGGTGATATTCGCATGGCTTTGTTGCTTGA
AGGAAATGCCCATTACCGATGTGACTTCAGAACTACTTACAAAGCTAAGGAGAAGGGTGTCAAGTTACCA
GGCTACCACTTTGTGGACCACTGCATTGAGATTTTAAGCCATGACAAAGATTACAACAAGGTTAAGCTGT
ATGAGCATGCTGTTGCTCATTCTGGATTGCCTGACAATGCCAGACGATCCGGTAGCGGTCACGGTACTGG
TTCTACTGGTTCTGGTTCTTCTGAGAGTGCGATTAAGCCAGACATGAAGATCAACCTCCGTATGGAAGGC
AACGTAAACGGGCACCACTTTGTGATCGACGGAGATGGTACAGGCAAGCCTTTTGAGGGAAAACAGAGTA
TGGATCTTGAAGTCAAAGAGGGCGGACCTCTGCCTTTTGCCTTTGATATCCTGACCACTGCATTCCATTA
CGGCAACAGGGTATTCGCCGAATATCCAGACCACATACAAGACTATTTTAAGCAGTCGTTTCCTAAGGGG
TATTCGTGGGAACGAAGCTTGACTTTCGAAGACGGGGGCATTTGCATTGCCAGAAACGACATAACAATGG
AAGGGGACACTTTCTATAATAAAGTTCGATTTCACGGTGTAAACTTTCCCGCCAATGGTCCAGTTATGCA
GAAGAAGACGCTGAAATGGGAGCCCTCCACTGAGAAAATGTATGTGCGTGATGGAGTGCTGACTGGTGAT
ATTCGCATGGCTTTGTTGCTTGAAGGAAATGCCCATTACCGATGTGACTTCAGAACTACTTACAAAGCTA
AGGAGAAGGGTGTCAAGTTACCAGGCTACCACTTTGTGGACCACTGCATTGAGATTTTAAGCCATGACAA
AGATTACAACAAGGTTAAGCTGTATGAGCATGCTGTTGCTCATTCTGGATTGCCTGACAATGCCAGACGA
TAAGCGGCCGCGACTCTAGATCATAATCAGCCATACCACATTTGTAGAGGTTTTACTTGCTTTAAAAAAC
CTCCCACACCTCCCCCTGAACCTGAAACATAAAATGAATGCAATTGTTGTTGTTAACTTGTTTATTGCAG
CTTATAATGGTTACAAATAAAGCAATAGCATCACAAATTTCACAAATAAAGCATTTTTTTCACTGCATTC
TAGTTGTGGTTTGTCCAAACTCATCAATGTATCTTAAGGCGTAAATTGTAAGCGTTAATATTTTGTTAAA
ATTCGCGTTAAATTTTTGTTAAATCAGCTCATTTTTTAACCAATAGGCCGAAATCGGCAAAATCCCTTAT
AAATCAAAAGAATAGACCGAGATAGGGT
[37 nt withheld, positions 3739-3775]
AAAGAACGTGGACTCCAACGTCAAAGG
[49 nt withheld, positions 3803-3851]
T
[91 nt withheld, positions 3853-3943]
G
[124 nt withheld, positions 3945-4068]
CAGGTGGCACTTTTCGGGGAAATGTGCGCGGAACCCCTATTTGTTTATTTTTCTAAATACATTCAAATAT
GTATCCGCTCATGAGACAATAACCCTGATAAATGCTTCAATAATATTGAAAAAGGAAGAGTCCTGAGGCG
GAAAGAACCAGCTGTGGAATGTGTGTCAGTTAGGGTGTGGAAAGTCCCCAGGCTCCCCAGCAGGCAGAAG
TATGCAAAGCATGCATCTCAATTAGTCAGCAACCAGGTGTGGAAAGTCCCCAGGCTCCCCAGCAGGCAGA
AGTATGCAAAGCATGCATCTCAATTAGTCAGCAACCATAGTCCCGCCCCTAACTCCGCCCATCCCGCCCC
TAACTCCGCCCAGTTCCGCCCATTCTCCGCCCCATGGCTGACTAATTTTTTTTATTTATGCAGAGGCCGA
GGCCGCCTCGGCCTCTGAGCTATTCCAGAAGTAGTGAGGAGGCTTTTTTGGAGGCCTAGGCTTTTGCAAA
GATCGATCAAGAGACAGGATGAGGATCGTTTCGCATGATTGAACAAGATGGATTGCACGCAGGTTCTCCG
GCCGCTTGGGTGGAGAGGCTATTCGGCTATGACTGGGCACAACAGACAATCGGCTGCTCTGATGCCGCCG
TGTTCCGGCTGTCAGCGCAGGGGCGCCCGGTTCTTTTTGTCAAGACCGACCTGTCCGGTGCCCTGAATGA
ACTGCAAGACGAGGCAGCGCGGCTATCGTGGCTGGCCACGACGGGCGTTCCTTGCGCAGCTGTGCTCGAC
GTTGTCACTGAAGCGGGAAGGGACTGGCTGCTATTGGGCGAAGTGCCGGGGCAGGATCTCCTGTCATCTC
ACCTTGCTCCTGCCGAGAAAGTATCCATCATGGCTGATGCAATGCGGCGGCTGCATACGCTTGATCCGGC
TACCTGCCCATTCGACCACCAAGCGAAACATCGCATCGAGCGAGCACGTACTCGGATGGAAGCCGGTCTT
GTCGATCAGGATGATCTGGACGAAGAGCATCAGGGGCTCGCGCCAGCCGAACTGTTCGCCAGGCTCAAGG
CGAGCATGCCCGACGGCGAGGATCTCGTCGTGACCCATGGCGATGCCTGCTTGCCGAATATCATGGTGGA
AAATGGCCGCTTTTCTGGATTCATCGACTGTGGCCGGCTGGGTGTGGCGGACCGCTATCAGGACATAGCG
TTGGCTACCCGTGATATTGCTGAAGAGCTTGGCGGCGAATGGGCTGACCGCTTCCTCGTGCTTTACGGTA
TCGCCGCTCCCGATTCGCAGCGCATCGCCTTCTATCGCCTTCTTGACGAGTTCTTCTGAGCGGGACTCTG
GGGTTCGAAATGACCGACCAAGCGACGCCCAACCTGCCATCACGAGATTTCGATTCCACCGCCGCCTTCT
ATGAAAGGTTGGGCTTCGGAATCGTTTTCCGGGACGCCGGCTGGATGATCCTCCAGCGCGGGGATCTCAT
GCTGGAGTTCTTCGCCCACCCTAGGGGGAGGCTAACTGAAACACGGAAGGAGACAATACCGGAAGGAACC
CGCGCTATGACGGCAATAAAAAGACAGAATAAAACGCACGGTGTTGGGTCGTTTGTTCATAAACGCGGGG
TTCGGTCCCAGGGCTGGCACTCTGTCGATACCCCACCGAGACCCCATTGGGGCCAATACGCCCGCGTTTC
TTCCTTTTCCCCACCCCACCCCCCAAGTTCGGGTGAAGGCCCAGGGCTCGCAGCCAACGTCGGGGCGGCA
GGCCCTGCCATAGCCTCAGGTTACTCATATATACTTTAGATTGATTTAAAACTTCATTTTTAATTTAAAA
GGATCTAGGTGAAGATCCTTTTTGATAATCTCATGACCAAAATCCCTTAACGTGAGTTTTCGTTCCACTG
AGCGTCAGACCCCGTAGAAAAGATCAAAGGATCTTCTTGAGATCCTTTTTTTCTGCGCGTAATCTGCTGC
TTGCAAACAAAAAAACCACCGCTACCAGCGGTGGTTTGTTTGCCGGATCAAGAGCTACCAACTCTTTTTC
CGAAGGTAACTGGCTTCAGCAGAGCGCAGATACCAAATACTGTTCTTCTAGTGTAGCCGTAGTTAGGCCA
CCACTTCAAGAACTCTGTAGCACCGCCTACATACCTCGCTCTGCTAATCCTGTTACCAGTGGCTGCTGCC
AGTGGCGATAAGTCGTGTCTTACCGGGTTGGACTCAAGACGATAGTTACCGGATAAGGCGCAGCGGTCGG
GCTGAACGGGGGGTTCGTGCACACAGCCCAGCTTGGAGCGAACGACCTACACCGAACTGAGATACCTACA
GCGTGAGCTATGAGAAAGCGCCACGCTTCCCGAAGGGAGAAAGGCGGACAGGTATCCGGTAAGCGGCAGG
GTCGGAACAGGAGAGCGCACGAGGGAGCTTCCAGGGGGAAACGCCTGGTATCTTTATAGTCCTGTCGGGT
TTCGCCACCTCTGACTTGAGCGTCGATTTTTGTGATGCTCGTCAGGGGGGCGGAGCCTATGGAAAAACGC
CAGCAACGCGGCCTTTTTACGGTTCCTGGCCTTTTGCTGGCCTTTTGCTCACATGTTCTTTCCTGCGTTA
TCCCCTGATTCTGTGGATAACCGTATTACCGCCATGCAT
