Features (pLannotate 1.2.2; 6 found; start..end, strand, type, name):
     14..41      +  misc_feature   MCS (fragment): multiple cloning site
     48..1331    +  CDS            Sstr3: SSR3_MOUSE - Also known as Smstr3. Experimental evidence at transcript level: Swiss-Prot protein existence level 2. Receptor for somatostatin-14 and -28. This receptor is coupled via pertussis toxin sensitive G proteins to inhibition of adenylyl cyclase. From Mus musculus (Mouse).
   1333..1369    +  misc_feature   MCS (fragment): multiple cloning site
   1383..1463    +  misc_feature   MCS: multiple cloning site
   1471..2148    +  CDS            d2EosFP: d2EosFP is a photoconvertible red fluorescent protein published in 2004, derived from Lobophyllia hemprichii.
   2196..2874    +  CDS            EosFP (fragment): green-to-red photoswitchable fluorescent protein (Wiedenmann et al., 2004)
>Addgene plasmid #57670 | tdEos-SSTR3-N-17 | analyzer sequence | sequence record 88824
TGACGTCAGATCCGCTAGCGCTACCGGACTCAGATCTCGAGACCGCCATGGCCACTGTTACCTATCCTTC
ATCTGAGCCTACGACCTTGGACCCTGGGAACGCATCCTCGACCTGGCCCCTGGATACCACCCTGGGGAAC
ACATCCGCTGGCGCTAGCCTGACAGGCCTGGCTGTCAGTGGCATCTTGATCTCTCTGGTGTACCTGGTGG
TGTGCGTGGTGGGTTTGCTGGGCAACTCGCTGGTGATCTACGTGGTCCTGCGGCACACGTCCAGCCCATC
AGTGACCAGTGTCTATATCCTCAACCTGGCTCTGGCTGATGAGCTCTTCATGCTAGGGCTACCCTTCCTG
GCTGCTCAGAACGCCCTGTCCTACTGGCCCTTCGGATCTCTCATGTGCCGTCTGGTCATGGCCGTGGATG
GCATCAACCAGTTCACCAGCATCTTCTGCCTCACCGTCATGAGTGTGGACCGCTATCTGGCTGTGGTGCA
CCCCACACGCTCAGCCCGCTGGCGCACGGCACCAGTGGCTCGCACGGTCAGTGCAGCTGTCTGGGTGGCC
TCGGCTGTGGTGGTGCTGCCTGTGGTTGTGTTCTCAGGAGTGCCCCGGGGCATGAGCACGTGCCACATGC
AGTGGCCAGAGCCAGCGGCTGCCTGGCGAACAGCCTTCATCATCTACACGGCCGCACTGGGCTTCTTTGG
GCCCCTGCTGGTCATCTGCTTGTGCTACTTGCTCATTGTGGTAAAGGTGCGGTCGACCACCCGGCGGGTG
CGGGCGCCCTCGTGTCAGTGGGTACAGGCACCCGCATGCCAGCGGCGACGCCGCTCTGAGCGCAGGGTCA
CACGCATGGTGGTGGCCGTGGTGGCACTCTTCGTCCTCTGCTGGATGCCTTTCTATCTGCTCAACATCGT
CAATGTGGTGTGCCCGCTGCCGGAGGAGCCCGCCTTCTTCGGCCTCTACTTCCTGGTGGTGGCGCTGCCC
TACGCCAACAGCTGCGCAAACCCCATCCTCTACGGCTTCCTCTCCTACCGCTTCAAGCAGGGCTTTCGCA
GGATCCTGCTAAGACCATCACGTCGCATTCGGAGCCAGGAGCCAGGGTCGGGACCTCCAGAGAAGACTGA
AGAGGAGGAGGATGAAGAAGAAGAAGAGAGAAGGGAAGAGGAGGAGCGGAGGATGCAGAGAGGGCAGGAG
ATGAACGGGAGGCTCAGTCAGATCGCACAGGCTGGCACTAGTGGACAACAGCCACGGCCCTGCACAGGGA
CTGCTAAGGAGCAGCAGCTTCTGCCCCAGGAGGCCACAGCTGGGGACAAGGCCAGCACACTGAGCCATCT
GGGAATTCTGCAGTCGACGGTACCGCGGGCCCGGGATCCACCGGTCGCCACCGCTAGCGCTACCGGACTC
AGATCTCGAGCTCAAGCTTCGAATTCTGCAGTCGACGGTACCGCGGGCCCGGGATCCACCGGTCGCCACC
ATGAGTGCGATTAAGCCAGACATGAAGATCAACCTCCGTATGGAAGGCAACGTAAACGGGCACCACTTTG
TGATCGACGGAGATGGTACAGGCAAGCCTTTTGAGGGAAAACAGAGTATGGATCTTGAAGTCAAAGAGGG
CGGACCTCTGCCTTTTGCCTTTGATATCCTGACCACTGCATTCCATTACGGCAACAGGGTATTCGCCGAA
TATCCAGACCACATACAAGACTATTTTAAGCAGTCGTTTCCTAAGGGGTATTCGTGGGAACGAAGCTTGA
CTTTCGAAGACGGGGGCATTTGCATTGCCAGAAACGACATAACAATGGAAGGGGACACTTTCTATAATAA
AGTTCGATTTCACGGTGTAAACTTTCCCGCCAATGGTCCAGTTATGCAGAAGAAGACGCTGAAATGGGAG
CCCTCCACTGAGAAAATGTATGTGCGTGATGGAGTGCTGACTGGTGATATTCGCATGGCTTTGTTGCTTG
AAGGAAATGCCCATTACCGATGTGACTTCAGAACTACTTACAAAGCTAAGGAGAAGGGTGTCAAGTTACC
AGGCTACCACTTTGTGGACCACTGCATTGAGATTTTAAGCCATGACAAAGATTACAACAAGGTTAAGCTG
TATGAGCATGCTGTTGCTCATTCTGGATTGCCTGACAATGCCAGACGATCCGGTAGCGGTCACGGTACTG
GTTCTACTGGTTCTGGTTCTTCTGAGAGTGCGATTAAGCCAGACATGAAGATCAACCTCCGTATGGAAGG
CAACGTAAACGGGCACCACTTTGTGATCGACGGAGATGGTACAGGCAAGCCTTTTGAGGGAAAACAGAGT
ATGGATCTTGAAGTCAAAGAGGGCGGACCTCTGCCTTTTGCCTTTGATATCCTGACCACTGCATTCCATT
ACGGCAACAGGGTATTCGCCGAATATCCAGACCACATACAAGACTATTTTAAGCAGTCGTTTCCTAAGGG
GTATTCGTGGGAACGAAGCTTGACTTTCGAAGACGGGGGCATTTGCATTGCCAGAAACGACATAACAATG
GAAGGGGACACTTTCTATAATAAAGTTCGATTTCACGGTGTAAACTTTCCCGCCAATGGTCCAGTTATGC
AGAAGAAGACGCTGAAATGGGAGCCCTCCACTGAGAAAATGTATGTGCGTGATGGAGTGCTGACTGGTGA
TATTCGCATGGCTTTGTTGCTTGAAGGAAATGCCCATTACCGATGTGACTTCAGAACTACTTACAAAGCT
AAGGAGAAGGGTGTCAAGTTACCAGGCTACCACTTTGTGGACCACTGCATTGAGATTTTAAGCCATGACA
AAGATTACAACAAGGTTAAGCTGTATGAGCATGCTGTTGCTCATTCTGGATTGCCTGACAATGCCAGACG
ATAAGCGGCCGCGACTCTAGATCATAATCAGCCATACCACA
